Addgene plasmid #73371: pJK292
Purpose: Produces Acetobacter aceti 1023 N5-carboxyaminoimidazole ribonucleotide mutase, His59>Asn/His89>Asn mutant (AaPurE1-H59N,H89N)
Depositing lab: T. J. Kappock. Depositing organization: Washington University in Saint Louis.
Backbone
  Vector backbone: pET23a
  Backbone size w/o insert (bp): 3666
  Total vector size (bp): 4176
  Vector type: Bacterial Expression
Growth in bacteria
  Bacterial resistance: Ampicillin, 100 μg/mL
  Growth temperature: 37°C
  Growth strain: DH5alpha
  Copy number: Unknown
Gene/Insert
  Gene/Insert name: N5-carboxyaminoimidazole ribonucleotide mutase (alt names: purE; AZ09_02690)
  Species: Acetobacter aceti 1023
  Mutation: changed histidine-59 to asparagine and histidine-89 to asparagine, additional N-terminal methionine
  GenBank ID: AAZ04483.1 KDE21029.1
  Promoter: T7
  Cloning method: Restriction Enzyme; 5′ cloning site NdeI (not destroyed); 3′ cloning site HindIII (not destroyed)
  Sequencing primers: 5′ T7 promoter; 3′ T7 terminator
Terms and licenses: Academic/Nonprofit Terms; Industry Terms: Not Available to Industry
Depositor comments: Protein produced is anticipated to have no catalytic activity.
How to cite: pJK292 was a gift from T. J. Kappock (Addgene plasmid # 73371 ; http://n2t.net/addgene:73371 ; RRID:Addgene_73371)
