[The description below was written by a language model from this plasmid's Addgene catalogue record and pLannotate feature annotations shown in this document.]
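Description:
pJK292 is a bacterial expression plasmid built on the pET23a backbone (4,176 bp in total) for producing a double-mutant form of N5-carboxyaminoimidazole ribonucleotide mutase (PurE) from Acetobacter aceti 1023. It is propagated in E. coli through a ColE1/pBR322-type origin and selected with ampicillin via the β-lactamase gene under its own promoter. The annotation also picks up the pBR322 bom mobility region, a rop coding sequence and an f1 phage origin, which allows single-stranded DNA production. The record lists the copy number as unknown.

The purE coding sequence was inserted between the NdeI and HindIII sites, both retained, placing it downstream of the T7 promoter and the efficient ribosome binding site from T7 gene 10, with the T7 terminator at the far end of the cassette. Expression therefore depends on a host that supplies T7 RNA polymerase. The encoded protein carries histidine-59 to asparagine and histidine-89 to asparagine substitutions plus an additional N-terminal methionine. The automated annotation labels the insert as a fragment of E. coli purE, which reflects homology matching rather than the true source, since the catalogue entry gives the species as A. aceti. A short His-tag segment and a vector-derived sequence matched to a T7 gene 10B tag are annotated downstream of the insert, but the record does not indicate whether the His tag is fused in frame to the protein or lies beyond a stop codon.

PurE converts N5-CAIR to CAIR in purine biosynthesis. The depositor expects this variant to have no catalytic activity, making it suited to use as an inactive form of the enzyme in mechanistic or structural studies of the two histidine residues.
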