Features (pLannotate 1.2.2; 13 found; start..end, strand, type, name):
     12..467     +  rep_origin     f1 ori (sequence partly withheld): f1 bacteriophage origin of replication; arrow indicates direction of (+) strand synthesis
    494..598     +  promoter       AmpR promoter: bla
    599..1459    +  CDS            AmpR: β-lactamase; bla; confers resistance to ampicillin, carbenicillin, and related antibiotics
   1630..2218    +  rep_origin     ori: high-copy-number ColE1/pMB1/pBR322/pUC origin of replication
   2404..2546    -  misc_feature   bom: basis of mobility region from pBR322
   2648..2839    -  CDS            rop: Rop protein, which maintains plasmids at low copy number; rop
   2856..3236    +  CDS            YPB1_ECOLX: Protein predicted: Swiss-Prot protein existence level 4. From Escherichia coli.
   3348..3366    +  promoter       T7 promoter: promoter for bacteriophage T7 RNA polymerase
   3398..3420    +  RBS            RBS: efficient ribosome binding site from bacteriophage T7 gene 10 (Olins and Rangwala, 1989)
   3500..3961    +  CDS            purE (fragment): PURE_ECOLI - Experimental evidence at protein level: Swiss-Prot protein existence level 1. Catalyzes the conversion of N5-carboxyaminoimidazole ribonucleotide (N5-CAIR) to 4-carboxy-5-aminoimidazole ribonucleotide (CAIR). From Escherichia coli (strain K12).
   4020..4037    +  CDS            9xHis (fragment): 9xHis affinity tag
   4047..4096    +  CDS            SET1 (fragment): solubility-enhancement tag derived from T7 phage gene 10B
   4104..4151    +  terminator     T7 terminator: transcription terminator for bacteriophage T7 RNA polymerase
>Addgene plasmid #73371 | pJK292 | depositor full sequence | sequence record 135107 | pJK292 sequence 4176 bps
TGGCGAATGGG
[124 nt withheld, positions 12-135]
C
[91 nt withheld, positions 137-227]
A
[49 nt withheld, positions 229-277]
CCTTTGACGTTGGAGTCCACGTTCTTT
[37 nt withheld, positions 305-341]
ACCCTATCTCGGTCTATTCTTTTGATTTATAAGGGATTTTGCCGATTTCGGCCTATTGGTTAAAAAATGA
GCTGATTTAACAAAAATTTAACGCGAATTTTAACAAAATATTAACGTTTACAATTTCAGGTGGCACTTTT
CGGGGAAATGTGCGCGGAACCCCTATTTGTTTATTTTTCTAAATACATTCAAATATGTATCCGCTCATGA
GACAATAACCCTGATAAATGCTTCAATAATATTGAAAAAGGAAGAGTATGAGTATTCAACATTTCCGTGT
CGCCCTTATTCCCTTTTTTGCGGCATTTTGCCTTCCTGTTTTTGCTCACCCAGAAACGCTGGTGAAAGTA
AAAGATGCTGAAGATCAGTTGGGTGCACGAGTGGGTTACATCGAACTGGATCTCAACAGCGGTAAGATCC
TTGAGAGTTTTCGCCCCGAAGAACGTTTTCCAATGATGAGCACTTTTAAAGTTCTGCTATGTGGCGCGGT
ATTATCCCGTATTGACGCCGGGCAAGAGCAACTCGGTCGCCGCATACACTATTCTCAGAATGACTTGGTT
GAGTACTCACCAGTCACAGAAAAGCATCTTACGGATGGCATGACAGTAAGAGAATTATGCAGTGCTGCCA
TAACCATGAGTGATAACACTGCGGCCAACTTACTTCTGACAACGATCGGAGGACCGAAGGAGCTAACCGC
TTTTTTGCACAACATGGGGGATCATGTAACTCGCCTTGATCGTTGGGAACCGGAGCTGAATGAAGCCATA
CCAAACGACGAGCGTGACACCACGATGCCTGCAGCAATGGCAACAACGTTGCGCAAACTATTAACTGGCG
AACTACTTACTCTAGCTTCCCGGCAACAATTAATAGACTGGATGGAGGCGGATAAAGTTGCAGGACCACT
TCTGCGCTCGGCCCTTCCGGCTGGCTGGTTTATTGCTGATAAATCTGGAGCCGGTGAGCGTGGGTCTCGC
GGTATCATTGCAGCACTGGGGCCAGATGGTAAGCCCTCCCGTATCGTAGTTATCTACACGACGGGGAGTC
AGGCAACTATGGATGAACGAAATAGACAGATCGCTGAGATAGGTGCCTCACTGATTAAGCATTGGTAACT
GTCAGACCAAGTTTACTCATATATACTTTAGATTGATTTAAAACTTCATTTTTAATTTAAAAGGATCTAG
GTGAAGATCCTTTTTGATAATCTCATGACCAAAATCCCTTAACGTGAGTTTTCGTTCCACTGAGCGTCAG
ACCCCGTAGAAAAGATCAAAGGATCTTCTTGAGATCCTTTTTTTCTGCGCGTAATCTGCTGCTTGCAAAC
AAAAAAACCACCGCTACCAGCGGTGGTTTGTTTGCCGGATCAAGAGCTACCAACTCTTTTTCCGAAGGTA
ACTGGCTTCAGCAGAGCGCAGATACCAAATACTGTCCTTCTAGTGTAGCCGTAGTTAGGCCACCACTTCA
AGAACTCTGTAGCACCGCCTACATACCTCGCTCTGCTAATCCTGTTACCAGTGGCTGCTGCCAGTGGCGA
TAAGTCGTGTCTTACCGGGTTGGACTCAAGACGATAGTTACCGGATAAGGCGCAGCGGTCGGGCTGAACG
GGGGGTTCGTGCACACAGCCCAGCTTGGAGCGAACGACCTACACCGAACTGAGATACCTACAGCGTGAGC
TATGAGAAAGCGCCACGCTTCCCGAAGGGAGAAAGGCGGACAGGTATCCGGTAAGCGGCAGGGTCGGAAC
AGGAGAGCGCACGAGGGAGCTTCCAGGGGGAAACGCCTGGTATCTTTATAGTCCTGTCGGGTTTCGCCAC
CTCTGACTTGAGCGTCGATTTTTGTGATGCTCGTCAGGGGGGCGGAGCCTATGGAAAAACGCCAGCAACG
CGGCCTTTTTACGGTTCCTGGCCTTTTGCTGGCCTTTTGCTCACATGTTCTTTCCTGCGTTATCCCCTGA
TTCTGTGGATAACCGTATTACCGCCTTTGAGTGAGCTGATACCGCTCGCCGCAGCCGAACGACCGAGCGC
AGCGAGTCAGTGAGCGAGGAAGCGGAAGAGCGCCTGATGCGGTATTTTCTCCTTACGCATCTGTGCGGTA
TTTCACACCGCATATATGGTGCACTCTCAGTACAATCTGCTCTGATGCCGCATAGTTAAGCCAGTATACA
CTCCGCTATCGCTACGTGACTGGGTCATGGCTGCGCCCCGACACCCGCCAACACCCGCTGACGCGCCCTG
ACGGGCTTGTCTGCTCCCGGCATCCGCTTACAGACAAGCTGTGACCGTCTCCGGGAGCTGCATGTGTCAG
AGGTTTTCACCGTCATCACCGAAACGCGCGAGGCAGCTGCGGTAAAGCTCATCAGCGTGGTCGTGAAGCG
ATTCACAGATGTCTGCCTGTTCATCCGCGTCCAGCTCGTTGAGTTTCTCCAGAAGCGTTAATGTCTGGCT
TCTGATAAAGCGGGCCATGTTAAGGGCGGTTTTTTCCTGTTTGGTCACTGATGCCTCCGTGTAAGGGGGA
TTTCTGTTCATGGGGGTAATGATACCGATGAAACGAGAGAGGATGCTCACGATACGGGTTACTGATGATG
AACATGCCCGGTTACTGGAACGTTGTGAGGGTAAACAACTGGCGGTATGGATGCGGCGGGACCAGAGAAA
AATCACTCAGGGTCAATGCCAGCGCTTCGTTAATACAGATGTAGGTGTTCCACAGGGTAGCCAGCAGCAT
CCTGCGATGCAGATCCGGAACATAATGGTGCAGGGCGCTGACTTCCGCGTTTCCAGACTTTACGAAACAC
GGAAACCGAAGACCATTCATGTTGTTGCTCAGGTCGCAGACGTTTTGCAGCAGCAGTCGCTTCACGTTCG
CTCGCGTATCGGTGATTCATTCTGCTAACCAGTAAGGCAACCCCGCCAGCCTAGCCGGGTCCTCAACGAC
AGGAGCACGATCATGCGCACCCGTGGCCAGGACCCAACGCTGCCCGAGATCTCGATCCCGCGAAATTAAT
ACGACTCACTATAGGGAGACCACAACGGTTTCCCTCTAGAAATAATTTTGTTTAACTTTAAGAAGGAGAT
ATACATATGATGAGCGAAACCGCCCCCCTGCCCTCTGCTTCCAGTGCTTTAGAAGATAAAGCAGCCTCTG
CCCCCGTTGTGGGCATTATCATGGGCAGCCAGTCAGACTGGGAAACCATGCGCCATGCAGACGCATTGCT
GACAGAGCTGGAAATTCCGCATGAAACCCTCATTGTTTCAGCAAATCGTACGCCAGACCGGTTGGCGGAT
TATGCGCGTACGGCAGCCGAACGCGGCCTGAATGTGATTATTGCTGGGGCCGGTGGAGCTGCAAATTTGC
CGGGTATGTGTGCGGCATGGACACGCCTGCCCGTGCTGGGTGTTCCAGTAGAATCTCGCGCTCTTAAAGG
CATGGACAGCCTGCTTTCCATTGTGCAGATGCCCGGCGGCGTGCCTGTGGGCACTTTGGCTATTGGGGCA
TCCGGCGCCAAAAATGCCGCCTTGCTGGCCGCCTCCATTCTTGCACTGTATAACCCGGCCCTTGCCGCAC
GCCTTGAAACATGGCGCGCATTGCAGACGGCCTCTGTCCCCAACTCTCCCATTACCGAAGATAAATGAGA
ATTCGAGCTCCGTCGACAAGCTTGCGGCCGCACTCGAGCACCACCACCACCACCACTGAGATCCGGCTGC
TAACAAAGCCCGAAAGGAAGCTGAGTTGGCTGCTGCCACCGCTGAGCAATAACTAGCATAACCCCTTGGG
GCCTCTAAACGGGTCTTGAGGGGTTTTTTGCTGAAAGGAGGAACTATATCCGGAT
