>Addgene plasmid #73371 | pJK292 | addgene partial sequence | sequence record 138737 | T7 5'-TAATACGACTCACTATAGGG-3'
TTTTGTTTAACTTTAAGAAGGAGATATACATATGATGAGCGAAACCGCCCCCCTGCCCTCTGCTTCCAGT
GCTTTAGAAGATAAAGCAGCCTCTGCCCCCGTTGTGGGCATTATCATGGGCAGCCAGTCAGACTGGGAAA
CCATGCGCCATGCAGACGCATTGCTGACAGAGCTGGAAATTCCGCATGAAACCCTCATTGTTTCAGCAAA
TCGTACGCCAGACCGGTTGGCGGATTATGCGCGTACGGCAGCCGAACGCGGCCTGAATGTGATTATTGCT
GGGGCCGGTGGAGCTGCAAATTTGCCGGGTATGTGTGCGGCATGGACACGCCTGCCCGTGCTGGGTGTTC
CAGTAGAATCTCGCGCTCTTAAAGGCATGGACAGCCTGCTTTCCATTGTGCAGATGCCCGGCGGCGTGCC
TGTGGGCACTTTGGCTATTGGGGCATCCGGCGCCAAAAATGCCGCCTTGCTGGCCGCCTCCATTCTTGCA
CTGTATAACCCGGCCCTTGCCGCACGCCTTGAAACATGGCGCGCATTGCAGACGGCCTCTGTCCCCAACT
CTCCCATTACCGAAGATAAATGAGAATTCGAGCTCCGTCGACAAGCTTGCGGCCGCACTCGAGCACCACC
ACCACCACCACTGAGATCCGGCTGCTAACAAAGCCCGAAAGGAAGCTGAGTTGGCTGCTGCCACCGCTGA
GCAATAACTAGCATAACCCCTTGGGGCCTCTAAACGGGTCTTGAGGGGTTTTTTGCTGAAAGGAGGAACT
ATATCCGGATTGGCGAATGGG
[124 nt withheld, positions 792-915]
C
[91 nt withheld, positions 917-1007]
A
[33 nt withheld, positions 1009-1041]
