>Addgene plasmid #73371 | pJK292 | addgene partial sequence | sequence record 138738 | T7term 5'-GCTAGTTATTGCTCAGCGG-3'
TTTGTTAGCAGCCGGATCTCAGTGGTGGTGGTGGTGGTGCTCGAGTGCGGCCGCAAGCTTGTCGACGGAG
CTCGAATTCTCATTTATCTTCGGTAATGGGAGAGTTGGGGACAGAGGCCGTCTGCAATGCGCGCCATGTT
TCAAGGCGTGCGGCAAGGGCCGGGTTATACAGTGCAAGAATGGAGGCGGCCAGCAAGGCGGCATTTTTGG
CGCCGGATGCCCCAATAGCCAAAGTGCCCACAGGCACGCCGCCGGGCATCTGCACAATGGAAAGCAGGCT
GTCCATGCCTTTAAGAGCGCGAGATTCTACTGGAACACCCAGCACGGGCAGGCGTGTCCATGCCGCACAC
ATACCCGGCAAATTTGCAGCTCCACCGGCCCCAGCAATAATCACATTCAGGCCGCGTTCGGCTGCCGTAC
GCGCATAATCCGCCAACCGGTCTGGCGTACGATTTGCTGAAACAATGAGGGTTTCATGCGGAATTTCCAG
CTCTGTCAGCAATGCGTCTGCATGGCGCATGGTTTCCCAGTCTGACTGGCTGCCCATGATAATGCCCACA
ACGGGGGCAGAGGCTGCTTTATCTTCTAAAGCACTGGAAGCAGAGGGCAGGGGGGCGGTTTCGCTCATCA
TATGTATATCTCCTTCTTAAAGTTAAACAAAATTATTTCTAGAGGGAAACCGTTGTGGTCTCCCTATAGT
GAGTCGTATTAATTTCGCGGGATCGAGATCTCGGGCAGCGTTGGGTCCTGGCCACGGGTGCGCATGATCG
TGCTCCTGTCGTTGAGGACCCGGCTAGGCTGGCGGGGTTGCCTTACTGGTTAGCAGAATGAATCACCGAT
ACGCGAGCGAACGTGAAGCGACTGCTGCTGCAAAACGTCTGCGACCTGAGCAACAACATGAATGGTCTTC
GGTTTCCGTGTTTCGTAAAGTCTGGAAACGCGGAAGTCAGCGCCCTGCACCATTATGTTCCGGATCTGCA
TCGCAGGATGCTGCTGGCTACCCTGTGGAACACCTACATCTGTATTAACG
